Addgene plasmid #230633: AiP1372 - pAAV-AiE2143m-minBG-SYFP2-WPRE3-BGHpA
Purpose: AiE2143m is an enhancer sequence, designed to drive AAV-mediated transgene expression in specific populations of brain cells
Depositing lab: Allen Institute for Brain Science & Bosiljka Tasic. Depositing organization: Allen Institute. Publication: A suite of enhancer AAVs and transgenic mouse lines for genetic access to cortical cell types. Ben-Simon Y, Hooper M, Narayan S, Daigle TL, Dwivedi D, Way SW, Oster A, Stafford DA, Mich JK, Taormina MJ, Martinez RA, Opitz-Araya X, Roth JR, Alexander JR, Allen S, Amster A, Arbuckle J, Ayala A, Baker PM, Bakken TE, Barcelli T, Barta S, Bendrick J, Bertagnolli D, Bielstein C, Bishwakarma P, Bowlus J, Boyer G, Brouner K, Casian B, Casper T, Chakka AB, Chakrabarty R, Chance RK, Chavan S, Clark M, Colbert K, Collman F, Daniel S, Departee M, DiValentin P, Donadio N, Dotson N, Egdorf T, Fliss T, Gabitto M, Garcia J, Gary A, Gasperini M, Gloe J, Goldy J, Gore BB, Graybuck L, Greisman N, Haeseleer F, Halterman C, Haradon Z, Hastings SD, Helback O, Ho W, Hockemeyer D, Huang C, Huff S, Hunker A, Johansen N, Jones D, Juneau Z, Kalmbach B, Kannan M, Khem S, Kussick E, Kutsal R, Larsen R, Lee C, Lee AY, Leibly M, Lenz GH, Li S, Liang E, Lusk N, Madigan Z, Malloy J, Malone J, McCue R, Melchor J, Mollenkopf T, Moosman S, Morin E, Newman D, Ng L, Ngo K, Omstead V, Otto S, Oyama A, Pena N, Pham T, Phillips E, Pom CA, Potekhina L, Ransford S, Ray PL, Rette D, Reynoldson C, Rimorin C, Rocha D, Ruiz A, Sanchez REA, Sawyer L, Sedeno-Cortes A, Sevigny JP, Shapovalova N, Shepard N, Shulga L, Sigler AR, Siverts L, Soliman S, Somasundaram S, Staats B, Stewart K, Szelenyi E, Tieu M, Trader C, Tran A, van Velthoven CTJ, Walker M, Wang Y, Weed N, Wirthlin M, Wood T, Wynalda B, Yao Z, Zhou T, Ariza J, Dee N, Reding M, Ronellenfitch K, Mufti S, Sunkin SM, Smith KA, Esposito L, Waters J, Thyagarajan B, Yao S, Lein ES, Zeng H, Levi BP, Ngai J, Ting JT, Tasic B. Cell. 2025 May 16:S0092-8674(25)00513-6. doi: 10.1016/j.cell.2025.05.002. PubMed 40403729.
Backbone
  Vector backbone: pAAV2
  Vector type: AAV
Growth in bacteria
  Bacterial resistance: Ampicillin, 100 μg/mL
  Growth temperature: 37°C
  Growth strain: NEB Stable
  Copy number: High Copy
Gene/Insert
  Gene/Insert name: SYFP2
  Species: Synthetic
  Promoter: minBG
  Cloning method: Restriction Enzyme; 5′ cloning site MluI (unknown if destroyed); 3′ cloning site SacI (unknown if destroyed)
Terms and licenses: Academic/Nonprofit Terms; Industry Terms: Not Available to Industry
How to cite: AiP1372 - pAAV-AiE2143m-minBG-SYFP2-WPRE3-BGHpA was a gift from Allen Institute for Brain Science & Bosiljka Tasic (Addgene plasmid # 230633 ; http://n2t.net/addgene:230633 ; RRID:Addgene_230633)
