[The description below was written by a language model from this plasmid's Addgene catalogue record and pLannotate feature annotations shown in this document.]
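Description:
AiP1372 - pAAV-AiE2143m-minBG-SYFP2-WPRE3-BGHpA is an AAV transfer plasmid of about 4.8 kb built on a pAAV2 backbone and intended for packaging a recombinant AAV genome that reports enhancer activity in the brain. In bacteria it is maintained by a high-copy ColE1/pUC-type origin and selected with ampicillin through the β-lactamase gene and its promoter. An f1 phage origin and short remnants of pBR322 rop and bom sequences are also present in the backbone. The record lists a recombination-deficient cloning strain as the growth host, consistent with the need to keep the repeat-rich ITRs intact.

The payload sits between AAV2 inverted terminal repeats, which provide the signals for genome replication and encapsidation. One ITR is annotated in full, while the other is detected only as two short fragments, which may reflect annotation or sequencing difficulty across this structured region rather than a stated design feature. Within the cassette, the enhancer AiE2143m is placed upstream of minBG, a minimal promoter with little activity of its own, so that transcription depends on the enhancer. Neither element is annotated in the feature table, but an unannotated stretch between the SYFP2 coding sequence and the fragmentary ITR is where they would lie. The cassette expresses SYFP2, a rapidly maturing monomeric yellow fluorescent protein, followed by WPRE3, a shortened woodchuck posttranscriptional regulatory element that boosts expression (annotated as two WPRE fragments), and the bovine growth hormone polyadenylation signal. The construct is meant to label specific brain cell populations after AAV delivery; the record does not state which population AiE2143m targets.
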