Features (pLannotate 1.2.2; 14 found; start..end, strand, type, name):
    833..937     -  promoter       AmpR promoter: bla
   1032..1067    +  CDS            rop (fragment): Rop protein, which maintains plasmids at low copy number; rop
   1169..1218    +  misc_feature   bom (fragment): basis of mobility region from pBR322
   1219..1674    -  rep_origin     f1 ori (sequence partly withheld): f1 bacteriophage origin of replication; arrow indicates direction of (+) strand synthesis
   1693..1744    +  misc_feature   bom (fragment): basis of mobility region from pBR322
   1749..1889    -  repeat_region  AAV2 ITR: inverted terminal repeat of adeno-associated virus serotype 2 inverted
   2007..2118    -  polyA_signal   bGH poly(A) signal: bovine growth hormone polyadenylation signal
   2135..2215    -  misc_feature   WPRE (fragment): woodchuck hepatitis virus posttranscriptional regulatory element
   2221..2378    -  misc_feature   WPRE (fragment): woodchuck hepatitis virus posttranscriptional regulatory element
   2418..3134    -  CDS            SYFP2: SYFP2 is a basic (constitutively fluorescent) yellow fluorescent protein published in 2006, derived from Aequorea victoria. It is reported to be a very rapidly-maturing monomer with moderate acid sensitivity.
   3816..3843    -  repeat_region  AAV2 ITR (fragment): inverted terminal repeat of adeno-associated virus serotype 2 inverted
   3872..3899    -  repeat_region  AAV2 ITR (fragment): inverted terminal repeat of adeno-associated virus serotype 2 inverted
   3972..4560    -  rep_origin     ori: high-copy-number ColE1/pMB1/pBR322/pUC origin of replication
   4731..832     -  CDS            AmpR (across the origin): β-lactamase; bla; confers resistance to ampicillin, carbenicillin, and related antibiotics
>Addgene plasmid #230633 | AiP1372 - pAAV-AiE2143m-minBG-SYFP2-WPRE3-BGHpA | addgene full sequence | sequence record 466248 | Addgene NGS Result
TCTCAGCGATCTGTCTATTTCGTTCATCCATAGTTGCCTGACTCCCCGTCGTGTAGATAACTACGATACG
GGAGGGCTTACCATCTGGCCCCAGTGCTGCAATGATACCGCGAGACCCACGCTCACCGGCTCCAGATTTA
TCAGCAATAAACCAGCCAGCCGGAAGGGCCGAGCGCAGAAGTGGTCCTGCAACTTTATCCGCCTCCATCC
AGTCTATTAATTGTTGCCGGGAAGCTAGAGTAAGTAGTTCGCCAGTTAATAGTTTGCGCAACGTTGTTGC
CATTGCTACAGGCATCGTGGTGTCACGCTCGTCGTTTGGTATGGCTTCATTCAGCTCCGGTTCCCAACGA
TCAAGGCGAGTTACATGATCCCCCATGTTGTGCAAAAAAGCGGTTAGCTCCTTCGGTCCTCCGATCGTTG
TCAGAAGTAAGTTGGCCGCAGTGTTATCACTCATGGTTATGGCAGCACTGCATAATTCTCTTACTGTCAT
GCCATCCGTAAGATGCTTTTCTGTGACTGGTGAGTACTCAACCAAGTCATTCTGAGAATAGTGTATGCGG
CGACCGAGTTGCTCTTGCCCGGCGTCAATACGGGATAATACCGCGCCACATAGCAGAACTTTAAAAGTGC
TCATCATTGGAAAACGTTCTTCGGGGCGAAAACTCTCAAGGATCTTACCGCTGTTGAGATCCAGTTCGAT
GTAACCCACTCGTGCACCCAACTGATCTTCAGCATCTTTTACTTTCACCAGCGTTTCTGGGTGAGCAAAA
ACAGGAAGGCAAAATGCCGCAAAAAAGGGAATAAGGGCGACACGGAAATGTTGAATACTCATACTCTTCC
TTTTTCAATATTATTGAAGCATTTATCAGGGTTATTGTCTCATGAGCGGATACATATTTGAATGTATTTA
GAAAAATAAACAAATAGGGGTTCCGCGCACATTTCCCCGAAAAGTGCCACCTGACGTCTAAGAAACCATT
ATTATCATGACATTAACCTATAAAAATAGGCGTATCACGAGGCCCTTTCGTCTCGCGCGTTTCGGTGATG
ACGGTGAAAACCTCTGACACATGCAGCTCCCGGAGACGGTCACAGCTTGTCTGTAAGCGGATGCCGGGAG
CAGACAAGCCCGTCAGGGCGCGTCAGCGGGTGTTGGCGGGTGTCGGGGCTGGCTTAACTATGCGGCATCA
GAGCAGATTGTACTGAGAGTGCACCATAAAATTGTAAACGTTAATATTTTGTTAAAATTCGCGTTAAATT
TTTGTTAAATCAGCTCATTTTTTAACCAATAGACCGAAATCGGCAAAATCCCTTATAAATCAAAAGAATA
GCCCGAGATAGAGT
[37 nt withheld, positions 1345-1381]
AAAGAACGTGGACTCCAACGTCAAAGG
[141 nt withheld, positions 1409-1549]
G
[46 nt withheld, positions 1551-1596]
A
[95 nt withheld, positions 1598-1692]
TATGCGGTGTGAAATACCGCACAGATGCGTAAGGAGAAAATACCGCATCAGGCGCCCCTGCAGGCAGCTG
CGCGCTCGCTCGCTCACTGAGGCCGCCCGGGCAAAGCCCGGGCGTCGGGCGACCTTTGGTCGCCCGGCCT
CAGTGAGCGAGCGAGCGCGCAGAGAGGGAGTGGCCAACTCCATCACTAGGGGTTCCTGCGGCCGCTCGGT
CCGCACGTGAGATCTCATGCCTGCTATTGTCTTCCCAATCCTCCCCCTTGCTGTCCTGCCCCACCCCACC
CCCCAGAATAGAATGACACCTACTCAGACAATGCGATGCAATTTCCTCATTTTATTAGGAAAGGACAGTG
GGAGTGGCACCTTCCAGGGTCAAGGAAGGCACGGGGGAGGGGCAAACAACAGATGGCTGGCAACTAGAAG
GCACAGTCGAAGATCTCTCGAGCCACGGAATTGTCAGTGCCCAACAGCCGAGCCCCTGTCCAGCAGCGGG
CAAGGCAGGCGGCGATGAGTTCCGCCGTGGCAAGAACTAACCAGGATTTATACAAGGAGGAGAAAATGAA
AGCCATACGGGAAGCAATAGCATGATACAAAGGCATTAAAGCAGCGTATCCACATAGCGTAAAAGGAGCA
ACATAGTTAAGAATACCAGTCAATCTTTCACAAATTTTGTAATCCAGAGGTTGATTATGATATCGAATTC
GCGGCCGCGGCGCGCCGTCGACTTACTTGTACAGCTCGTCCATGCCGAGAGTGATCCCGGCGGCGGTCAC
GAACTCCAGCAGGACCATGTGATCGCGCTTCTCGTTGGGGTCTTTGCTCAGCTTGGACTGGTAGCTCAGG
TAGTGGTTGTCGGGCAGCAGCACGGGGCCGTCGCCGATGGGGGTGTTCTGCTGGTAGTGGTCGGCGAGCT
GCACGCCGCCGTCCTCGATGTTGTGGCGGATCTTGAAGTTGGCCTTGATGCCGTTCTTCTGCTTGTCGGC
GGTGATATAGACGTTGTGGCTGTTGTAGTTGTACTCCAGCTTGTGCCCCAGGATGTTGCCGTCCTCCTTG
AAGTCGATGCCCTTCAGCTCGATGCGGTTCACCAGGGTGTCGCCCTCGAACTTCACCTCGGCGCGGGTCT
TGTAGTTGCCGTCGTCCTTGAAGAAGATGGTGCGCTCCTGGACGTAGCCTTCGGGCATGGCGGACTTGAA
GAAGTCGTGCTGCTTCATGTGGTCGGGGTAGCGGGCGAAGCACTGCACGCCGTAGCCCAGGGTGGTCACG
AGGGTGGGCCAGGGCACGGGCAGCTTGCCGGTGGTGCAGATCAGCTTCAGGGTCAGCTTGCCGTAGGTGG
CATCGCCCTCGCCCTCGCCGGACACGCTGAACTTGTGGCCGTTTACGTCGCCGTCCAGCTCGACCAGGAT
GGGCACCACCCCGGTGAACAGCTCCTCGCCCTTGCTCACCATGGTGGCGACCGGTAGCGCTAGCTTCGAA
AGATCTGGATCCCAGAAGCAAATGTAAGCAATAGATGGCTCTGCCCTGACTTTTATGCCCAGCCCGAGCT
CGGAAATGGCTTCTCTTCATTGTCCTTGTCACTTATCCATTTAGTCCATGAAACGGTGACCTCGTGGGTG
TGGGAAGCACAGGATGACAAGGGAAGGGTTTGTCCCCAGAGAGTCCAAAGCTGACCCCGGGGAATGGCCA
GAAGAGGAGCACAGAGGAAAGTAAACAATTGTGAGCATCACGGAGAAATCCTTGGACCAAATGATGATCT
GAGGACGATGACGTCTTGACCCGAGGGTGGGAGGCAGAACAGATGGAGGAAGTAATCCAGGAGGCCTGCT
ATAGGAGGGGCTAGGTCCACAGCCCTTCTGTTTCACAGGGACCAGAAAGAATCCACCGGGGAGACGAGGG
TCAGAATAGTGGCCAAGCTGAAGAGAGAGATCCAAGGATGCTGGCAGTCAATTCCCAAATCCCCAGTCAG
CTCATAACGACGGTAGGAATGTGCTTCCAGAAGCGCAGAGAGGAATTCTGGTGCCTCCCCACCCCTCCTT
CTCCTCTCCTCTCAGCATTGACCCCAGCACCTTTTGAAGGATGAACGCGTGCGGCCGCAGGAACCCCTAG
TGATGGAGTTGGCCACTCCCTCTCTGCGCGCTCGCTCGCTCACTGAGGCCGGGCGACCAAAGGTCGCCCG
ACGCCCGGGCGGCCTCAGTGAGCGAGCGAGCGCGCAGCTGCCTGCAGGACATGTGAGCAAAAGGCCAGCA
AAAGGCCAGGAACCGTAAAAAGGCCGCGTTGCTGGCGTTTTTCCATAGGCTCCGCCCCCCTGACGAGCAT
CACAAAAATCGACGCTCAAGTCAGAGGTGGCGAAACCCGACAGGACTATAAAGATACCAGGCGTTTCCCC
CTGGAAGCTCCCTCGTGCGCTCTCCTGTTCCGACCCTGCCGCTTACCGGATACCTGTCCGCCTTTCTCCC
TTCGGGAAGCGTGGCGCTTTCTCATAGCTCACGCTGTAGGTATCTCAGTTCGGTGTAGGTCGTTCGCTCC
AAGCTGGGCTGTGTGCACGAACCCCCCGTTCAGCCCGACCGCTGCGCCTTATCCGGTAACTATCGTCTTG
AGTCCAACCCGGTAAGACACGACTTATCGCCACTGGCAGCAGCCACTGGTAACAGGATTAGCAGAGCGAG
GTATGTAGGCGGTGCTACAGAGTTCTTGAAGTGGTGGCCTAACTACGGCTACACTAGAAGAACAGTATTT
GGTATCTGCGCTCTGCTGAAGCCAGTTACCTTCGGAAAAAGAGTTGGTAGCTCTTGATCCGGCAAACAAA
CCACCGCTGGTAGCGGTGGTTTTTTTGTTTGCAAGCAGCAGATTACGCGCAGAAAAAAAGGATCTCAAGA
AGATCCTTTGATCTTTTCTACGGGGTCTGACGCTCAGTGGAACGAAAACTCACGTTAAGGGATTTTGGTC
ATGAGATTATCAAAAAGGATCTTCACCTAGATCCTTTTAAATTAAAAATGAAGTTTTAAATCAATCTAAA
GTATATATGAGTAAACTTGGTCTGACAGTTACCAATGCTTAATCAGTGAGGCACCTA
